>Addgene plasmid #239897 | LLP975 | addgene full sequence | sequence record 490742 | Addgene NGS Result
TAGGTGTATTATCCCAGATCTTATCGGAATGGGAAAGTCTGGTAAATCTGGAAATGGTTCTTACAGACTT
TTGGATCATTATAAGTACCTCACAGCTTGGTTCGAACTTCTCAACTTACCTAAGAAGATTATTTTCGTTG
GACACGATTGGGGTGCTTGCTTGGCATTCCATTACTCATACGAACACCAAGATAAGATCAAAGCTATAGT
TCATGCAGAGAGTGTTGTGGATGTGATAGAATCTTGGGATGAGTGGCCAGATATTGAAGAGGATATTGCT
TTGATCAAGTCTGAAGAGGGAGAAAAGATGGTTCTCGAAAATAACTTTTTCGTGGAAACTATGCTTCCTT
CAAAGATTATGAGAAAATTGGAACCAGAAGAGTTTGCTGCATATCTCGAACCTTTCAAGGAAAAAGGAGA
GGTTAGAAGGCCAACACTCAGTTGGCCTAGGGAAATACCATTAGTTAAGGGAGGTAAACCTGATGTTGTG
CAGATCGTGAGAAATTATAACGCTTACCTTAGGGCATCAGATGATTTGCCTAAGATGTTCATCGAGTCAG
ATCCAGGATTTTTCAGTAATGCTATAGTTGAAGGTGCAAAGAAATTTCCAAACACCGAGTTCGTTAAGGT
GAAAGGATTGCATTTCTCACAAGAAGATGCTCCTGATGAGATGGGAAAGTATATTAAGTCTTTTGTTGAA
AGAGTGCTCAAAAACGAGCAGGGTTCTCGATCTGATGCTTCTGAAGTAACGTCAACAAGCTCCCAGTCTG
AGGTATGCACAGTGGAAACGCCAGGTTGTGTTGGTTCTTAAGGTACCCGGCCATGCTAGAGTCCGCAAAA
ATCACCAGTCTCTCTCTACAAATCTATCTCTCTCTATTTTTCTCCAGAATAATGTGTGAGTAGTTCCCAG
ATAAGGGAATTAGGGTTCTTATAGGGTTTCGCTCATGTGTTGAGCATATAAGAAACCCTTAGTATGTATT
TGTATTTGTAAAATACTTCTATCAATAAAATTTCTAATTCCTAAAACCAAAATCCAGTGACCTACTAGTA
ATAAAATATCTTTATTTTCATTACATCTGTGTGTTGGTTTTTTGTGTGAATCGATAGTACTAACATACGC
TCTCCATCAAAACAAAACGAAACAAAACAAACTAGCAAAATAGGCTGTCCCCAGTGCAAGTGCAGGTGCC
AGAACATTTCTCTAGCGCTCTCTAGAGAACCGCAACGTTGAAGGAGCCACTGAGCCGCGGGTTTCTGGAG
TTTAATGAGCTAAGCACATACGTCAGAAACCATTATTGCGCGTTCAAAAGTCGCCTAAGGTCACTATCAG
CTAGCAAATATTTCTTGTCAAAAATGCTCCACTGACGTTCCATAAATTCCCCTCGGTATCCAATTAGAGT
CCATGGATGGAAGACGCCAAAAACATAAAGAAAGGCCCGGCGCCATTCTATCCGCTGGAAGATGGAACCG
CTGGAGAGCAACTGCATAAGGTAAGTTTCTGCTTCTACCTTTGATATATATATAATAATTATCATTAATT
AGTAGTAATATAATATTTCAAATATTTTTTTCAAAATAAAAGAATGTAGTATATAGCAATTGCTTTTCTG
TAGTTTATAAGTGTGTATATTTTAATTTATAACTTTTCTAATATATGACCAAAATTTGTTGATGTGCAGG
CTATGAAGAGATACGCCCTGGTTCCTGGAACAATTGCTTTTACAGATGCACATATCGAGGTGGACATCAC
TTACGCTGAGTACTTCGAAATGTCCGTTCGGTTGGCAGAAGCTATGAAACGATATGGGCTGAATACAAAT
CACAGAATCGTCGTATGCAGTGAAAACTCTCTTCAATTCTTTATGCCGGTGTTGGGCGCGTTATTTATCG
GAGTTGCAGTTGCGCCCGCGAACGACATTTATAATGAACGTGAATTGCTCAACAGTATGGGCATTTCGCA
GCCTACCGTGGTGTTCGTTTCCAAAAAGGGGTTGCAAAAAATTTTGAACGTGCAAAAAAAGCTCCCAATC
ATCCAAAAAATTATTATCATGGATTCTAAAACGGATTACCAGGGATTTCAGTCGATGTACACGTTCGTCA
CATCTCATCTACCTCCCGGTTTTAATGAATACGATTTTGTGCCAGAGTCCTTCGATAGGGACAAGACAAT
TGCACTGATCATGAACTCCTCTGGATCTACTGGTCTGCCTAAAGGTGTCGCTCTGCCTCATAGAACTGCC
TGCGTGAGATTCTCGCATGCCAGAGATCCTATTTTTGGCAATCAAATCATTCCGGATACTGCGATTTTAA
GTGTTGTTCCATTCCATCACGGTTTTGGAATGTTTACTACACTCGGATATTTGATATGTGGATTTCGAGT
CGTCTTAATGTATAGATTTGAAGAAGAGCTGTTTCTGAGGAGCCTTCAGGATTACAAGATTCAAAGTGCG
CTGCTGGTGCCAACCCTATTCTCCTTCTTCGCCAAAAGCACTCTGATTGACAAATACGATTTATCTAATT
TACACGAAATTGCTTCTGGTGGCGCTCCCCTCTCTAAGGAAGTCGGGGAAGCGGTTGCCAAGAGGTTCCA
TCTGCCAGGTATCAGGCAAGGATATGGGCTCACTGAGACTACATCAGCTATTCTGATTACACCCGAGGGG
GATGATAAACCGGGCGCGGTCGGTAAAGTTGTTCCATTTTTTGAAGCGAAGGTTGTGGATCTGGATACCG
GGAAAACGCTGGGCGTTAATCAAAGAGGCGAACTGTGTGTGAGAGGTCCTATGATTATGTCCGGTTATGT
AAACAATCCGGAAGCGACCAACGCCTTGATTGACAAGGATGGATGGCTACATTCTGGAGACATAGCTTAC
TGGGACGAAGACGAACACTTCTTCATCGTTGACCGCCTGAAGTCTCTGATTAAGTACAAAGGCTATCAGG
TGGCTCCCGCTGAATTGGAATCCATCTTGCTCCAACACCCCAACATCTTCGACGCAGGTGTCGCAGGTCT
TCCCGACGATGACGCCGGTGAACTTCCCGCCGCCGTTGTTGTTTTGGAGCACGGAAAGACGATGACGGAA
AAAGAGATCGTGGATTACGTCGCCAGTCAAGTAACAACCGCGAAAAAGTTGCGCGGAGGAGTTGTGTTTG
TGGACGAAGTACCGAAAGGTCTTACCGGAAAACTCGACGCAAGAAAAATCAGAGAGATCCTCATAAAGGC
CAAGAAGGGCGGAAAGATCGCCGTGTAACTCGAGGATCGTTCAAACATTTGGCAATAAAGTTTCTTAAGA
TTGAATCCTGTTGCCGGTCTTGCGACGATTATCATATAATTTCTGTTGAATTACGTTAAGCATGTAATAA
TTAACATGTAATGCATGACGTTATTTATGAGATGGGTTTTTATGATTAGAGTCCCGCAATTATACATTTA
ATACGCGATAGAAAACAAAATATAGCGCGCAAACTAGGATAAATTATCGCGCGCGGTGTCATCTATGTTA
CTAGATCAATAAAATATCTTTATTTTCATTACATCTGTGTGTTGGTTTTTTGTGTGAATCGATAGTACTA
ACATACGCTCTCCATCAAAACAAAACGAAACAAAACAAACTAGCAAAATAGGCTGTCCCCAGTGCAAGTG
CAGGTGCCAGAACATTTCTCTGAGCTCCAGCTTTTGTTCCCTTTAGTGAGGGTTAATTTCGAGCTTGGCG
TAATCATGGTCATAGCTGTTTCCTGTGTGAAATTGTTATCCGCTCACAATTCCACACAACATACGAGCCG
GAAGCATAAAGTGTAAAGCCTGGGGTGCCTAATGAGTGAGCTAACTCACATTAATTGCGTTGCGCTCACT
GCCCGCTTTCCAGTCGGGAAACCTGTCGTGCCAGCTGCATTAATGAATCGGCCAACGCGCGGGGAGAGGC
GGTTTGCGTATTGGGCGCTCTTCCGCTTCCTCGCTCACTGACTCGCTGCGCTCGGTCGTTCGGCTGCGGC
GAGCGGTATCAGCTCACTCAAAGGCGGTAATACGGTTATCCACAGAATCAGGGGATAACGCAGGAAAGAA
CATGTGAGCAAAAGGCCAGCAAAAGGCCAGGAACCGTAAAAAGGCCGCGTTGCTGGCGTTTTTCCATAGG
CTCCGCCCCCCTGACGAGCATCACAAAAATCGACGCTCAAGTCAGAGGTGGCGAAACCCGACAGGACTAT
AAAGATACCAGGCGTTTCCCCCTGGAAGCTCCCTCGTGCGCTCTCCTGTTCCGACCCTGCCGCTTACCGG
ATACCTGTCCGCCTTTCTCCCTTCGGGAAGCGTGGCGCTTTCTCATAGCTCACGCTGTAGGTATCTCAGT
TCGGTGTAGGTCGTTCGCTCCAAGCTGGGCTGTGTGCACGAACCCCCCGTTCAGCCCGACCGCTGCGCCT
TATCCGGTAACTATCGTCTTGAGTCCAACCCGGTAAGACACGACTTATCGCCACTGGCAGCAGCCACTGG
TAACAGGATTAGCAGAGCGAGGTATGTAGGCGGTGCTACAGAGTTCTTGAAGTGGTGGCCTAACTACGGC
TACACTAGAAGAACAGTATTTGGTATCTGCGCTCTGCTGAAGCCAGTTACCTTCGGAAAAAGAGTTGGTA
GCTCTTGATCCGGCAAACAAACCACCGCTGGTAGCGGTGGTTTTTTTGTTTGCAAGCAGCAGATTACGCG
CAGAAAAAAAGGATCTCAAGAAGATCCTTTGATCTTTTCTACGGGGTCTGACGCTCAGTGGAACGAAAAC
TCACGTTAAGGGATTTTGGTCATGAGATTATCAAAAAGGATCTTCACCTAGATCCTTTTAAATTAAAAAT
GAAGTTTTAAATCAATCTAAAGTATATATGAGTAAACTTGGTCTGACAGTTACCAATGCTTAATCAGTGA
GGCACCTATCTCAGCGATCTGTCTATTTCGTTCATCCATAGTTGCCTGACTCCCCGTCGTGTAGATAACT
ACGATACGGGAGGGCTTACCATCTGGCCCCAGTGCTGCAATGATACCGCGAGACCCACGCTCACCGGCTC
CAGATTTATCAGCAATAAACCAGCCAGCCGGAAGGGCCGAGCGCAGAAGTGGTCCTGCAACTTTATCCGC
CTCCATCCAGTCTATTAATTGTTGCCGGGAAGCTAGAGTAAGTAGTTCGCCAGTTAATAGTTTGCGCAAC
GTTGTTGCCATTGCTACAGGCATCGTGGTGTCACGCTCGTCGTTTGGTATGGCTTCATTCAGCTCCGGTT
CCCAACGATCAAGGCGAGTTACATGATCCCCCATGTTGTGCAAAAAAGCGGTTAGCTCCTTCGGTCCTCC
GATCGTTGTCAGAAGTAAGTTGGCCGCAGTGTTATCACTCATGGTTATGGCAGCACTGCATAATTCTCTT
ACTGTCATGCCATCCGTAAGATGCTTTTCTGTGACTGGTGAGTACTCAACCAAGTCATTCTGAGAATAGT
GTATGCGGCGACCGAGTTGCTCTTGCCCGGCGTCAATACGGGATAATACCGCGCCACATAGCAGAACTTT
AAAAGTGCTCATCATTGGAAAACGTTCTTCGGGGCGAAAACTCTCAAGGATCTTACCGCTGTTGAGATCC
AGTTCGATGTAACCCACTCGTGCACCCAACTGATCTTCAGCATCTTTTACTTTCACCAGCGTTTCTGGGT
GAGCAAAAACAGGAAGGCAAAATGCCGCAAAAAAGGGAATAAGGGCGACACGGAAATGTTGAATACTCAT
ACTCTTCCTTTTTCAATATTATTGAAGCATTTATCAGGGTTATTGTCTCATGAGCGGATACATATTTGAA
TGTATTTAGAAAAATAAACAAATAGGGGTTCCGCGCACATTTCCCCGAAAAGTGCCACCTAAATTGTAAG
CGTTAATATTTTGTTAAAATTCGCGTTAAATTTTTGTTAAATCAGCTCATTTTTTAACCAATAGGCCGAA
ATCGGCAAAATCCCTTATAAATCAAAAGAATAGACCGAGATAGGGT
[37 nt withheld, positions 5997-6033]
AAAGAACGTGGACTCCAACGTCAAAGG
[49 nt withheld, positions 6061-6109]
T
[91 nt withheld, positions 6111-6201]
G
[124 nt withheld, positions 6203-6326]
CCCATTCGCCATTCAGGCTGCGCAACTGTTGGGAAGGGCGATCGGTGCGGGCCTCTTCGCTATTACGCCA
GCTGGCGAAAGGGGGATGTGCTGCAAGGCGATTAAGTTGGGTAACGCCAGGGTTTTCCCAGTCACGACGT
TGTAAAACGACGGCCAGTGAATTGTAATACGACTCACTATAGGGCGAATTGGGTACAAGCTTGATCATGC
CGAATTCCGAACGCGTTTGAGACTTTTCAACAAAGGGTAATATCGGGAAACCTCCTCGGATTCCATTGCC
CAGCTATCTGTCACTTCATCAAAAGGACAGTAGAAAAGGAAGGTGGCACCTACAAATGCCATCATTGCGA
TAAAGGAAAGGCTATCGTTCAAGATGCCTCTGCCGACAGTGGTCCCAAAGATGGACCCCCACCCACGAGG
AGCATCGTGGAAAAAGAAGACGTTCCAACCACGTCTTCAAAGCAAGTGGATTGATGTGATATCTCCACTG
ACGTAAGGGATGACGCACAATCCCACGAAGTCAGTTGACAGAGTCGTGGTATATAAACCACAACTGAGTC
GAACCTTGGGACGGATCCGTCGACATAACTGCAGATGACTTCAAAGGTGTATGATCCTGAGCAGGTAAGT
TTCTGCTTCTACCTTTGATATATATATAATAATTATCATTAATTAGTAGTAATATAATATTTCAAATATT
TTTTTCAAAATAAAAGAATGTAGTATATAGCAATTGCTTTTCTGTAGTTTATAAGTGTGTATATTTTAAT
TTATAACTTTTCTAATATATGACCAAAATTTGTTGATGTGCAGAGAAAAAGAATGATAACTGGTCCACAA
TGGTGGGCAAGATGTAAACAGATGAACGTGCTTGATTCTTTCATTAATTACTACGATTCAGAAAAGCACG
CTGAGAATGCAGTTATCTTTCTTCACGGAAACGCTGCATCTTCATATTTGTGGAGACATGTTGTGCCTCA
CATTGAACCAGTGGC
Features (pLannotate 1.2.2; 25 found; start..end, strand, type, name):
    728..802     +  CDS            DREB2A (fragment): DRE2A_ARATH - Also known as ERF045. Experimental evidence at protein level: Swiss-Prot protein existence level 1. Transcriptional activator that binds specifically to the DNA sequence 5'-[AG]CCGAC-3'. Binding to the C-repeat/DRE element mediates high salinity- and dehydration-inducible transcription. From Arabidopsis thaliana (Mouse-ear cress).
    879..1038    +  polyA_signal   CaMV poly(A) signal (fragment): cauliflower mosaic virus polyadenylation signal
   1050..1098    +  polyA_signal   poly(A) signal: synthetic polyadenylation signal
   1112..1203    +  misc_feature   pause site: RNA polymerase II transcriptional pause signal from the human α2 globin gene
   1217..1396    +  promoter       NOS promoter: nopaline synthase promoter
   1407..1491    +  CDS            luciferase (fragment): firefly luciferase; luc+; enhanced luc+ version of the luciferase gene
   1491..1679    +  intron         IV2 intron: modified second intron of the potato ST-LS1 gene (Vancanneyt et al., 1990)
   1678..3248    +  CDS            luciferase (fragment): firefly luciferase; luc+; enhanced luc+ version of the luciferase gene
   3255..3507    +  terminator     NOS terminator: nopaline synthase terminator and poly(A) signal
   3508..3556    +  polyA_signal   poly(A) signal: synthetic polyadenylation signal
   3570..3661    +  misc_feature   pause site: RNA polymerase II transcriptional pause signal from the human α2 globin gene
   3680..3698    -  promoter       T3 promoter: promoter for bacteriophage T3 RNA polymerase
   3743..3759    -  protein_bind   lac operator: The lac repressor binds to the lac operator to inhibit transcription in E. coli. This inhibition can be relieved by adding lactose or isopropyl-β-D-thiogalactopyranoside (IPTG). lac repressor encoded by lacI
   3767..3797    -  promoter       lac promoter: promoter for the E. coli lac operon
   3812..3833    -  protein_bind   CAP binding site: CAP binding activates transcription in the presence of cAMP. E. coli catabolite activator protein
   3846..3938    -  CDS            lacI (fragment): lac repressor; lacI; The lac repressor binds to the lac operator to inhibit transcription in E. coli. This inhibition can be relieved by adding lactose or isopropyl-β-D-thiogalactopyranoside (IPTG).
   4121..4709    -  rep_origin     ori: high-copy-number ColE1/pMB1/pBR322/pUC origin of replication
   4880..5740    -  CDS            AmpR: β-lactamase; bla; confers resistance to ampicillin, carbenicillin, and related antibiotics
   5741..5845    -  promoter       AmpR promoter: bla
   5898..6326    -  rep_origin     f1 ori (sequence partly withheld): f1 bacteriophage origin of replication; arrow indicates direction of (+) strand synthesis
   6331..6488    -  CDS            lacZα (fragment): LacZα fragment of β-galactosidase; lacZ fragment
   6491..6509    +  promoter       T7 promoter: promoter for bacteriophage T7 RNA polymerase
   6554..6842    +  promoter       CaMV 35S promoter (fragment): strong constitutive promoter from cauliflower mosaic virus
   6951..7139    +  intron         IV2 intron: modified second intron of the potato ST-LS1 gene (Vancanneyt et al., 1990)
   7137..721     +  CDS            LUCI_RENRE (across the origin): Experimental evidence at protein level: Swiss-Prot protein existence level 1. Upon binding the substrate, the enzyme catalyzes an oxygenation, producing a very short-lived hydroperoxide that cyclizes into a dioxetanone structure, which collapses, releasing a CO(2) molecule. The spontaneous breakdown of the dioxetanone releases the energy (about 50 kcal/mole) that is necessary to generate the excited state of the coelenteramide product, which is the singlet form of the monoanion. In vivo the product undergoes the process of nonradiative energy transfer to an accessory protein, a green fluoresce
