[The description below was written by a language model from this plasmid's Addgene catalogue record and pLannotate feature annotations shown in this document.]
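Description:
LLP975 is a dual-luciferase reporter plasmid for plant synthetic biology, built on the pBluescript SK(+) backbone. It is propagated in E. coli as a high-copy plasmid through its ColE1/pUC-type origin and selected with ampicillin via the β-lactamase gene. The backbone also retains the f1 phage origin, remnants of the lacZα/lac promoter region, and the flanking T7 and T3 phage promoters. No plant selectable marker or T-DNA borders are annotated, which suggests direct DNA delivery and transient expression rather than Agrobacterium-mediated stable transformation, although the record does not state the delivery method.

The test cassette consists of an engineered CaMV 35S promoter variant, "SynPro-10" (annotated only as a 35S fragment), driving Renilla luciferase. This coding sequence is interrupted by the potato ST-LS1 IV2 intron, which restricts functional expression to eukaryotic cells. According to the catalogue it carries a C-terminal PEST degradation tag that shortens reporter half-life, so the signal tracks changes in promoter activity more closely. The short fragment annotated as DREB2A immediately after Rluc sits where that tag would be and may correspond to it, though the record does not confirm this. The cassette ends with a CaMV poly(A) signal followed by a synthetic poly(A) signal and an RNA polymerase II pause site, which insulate it from the downstream unit. That second unit is a NOS promoter driving intron-containing firefly luciferase (luc+) with a NOS terminator and the same poly(A)/pause insulator, providing a constitutive internal reference for normalisation.

The associated work concerns CRISPRi-based gene circuits in plants, so the synthetic promoter is presumably designed to be repressible by a targeted dCas9 complex, with the Rluc/Fluc ratio as the circuit output. The specific sequence modifications in SynPro-10 are not described in the record.
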