Addgene plasmid #239897: LLP975
Purpose: CaMV 35S-SynPro-10 engineered promoter driving the expression of Renilla luciferase
Depositing lab: Ryan Lister. Depositing organization: University of Western Australia. Publication: CRISPRi-based circuits to control gene expression in plants. Khan MA, Herring G, Zhu JY, Oliva M, Fourie E, Johnston B, Zhang Z, Potter J, Pineda L, Pflueger J, Swain T, Pflueger C, Lloyd JPB, Secco D, Small I, Kidd BN, Lister R. Nat Biotechnol. 2025 Mar;43(3):416-430. doi: 10.1038/s41587-024-02236-w. Epub 2024 May 20. PubMed 38769424.
Backbone
  Vector backbone: pBluescript SK(+)
  Vector type: Synthetic Biology
Growth in bacteria
  Bacterial resistance: Ampicillin, 100 μg/mL
  Growth temperature: 30°C
  Growth strain: DH5alpha
  Copy number: High Copy
Gene/Insert
  Gene/Insert name: CaMV 35S-SynPro-10::Rluc (alt name: Other genes: NOS::Fluc)
  Species: Synthetic
  Mutation: N/A
  Tag / fusion protein: PEST on C-terminus of Rluc (C terminal on insert)
  Cloning method: Restriction Enzyme; 5′ cloning site Unknown (unknown if destroyed)
Terms and licenses: Academic/Nonprofit Terms; Industry Terms: Not Available to Industry
How to cite: LLP975 was a gift from Ryan Lister (Addgene plasmid # 239897 ; http://n2t.net/addgene:239897 ; RRID:Addgene_239897)
